Addgene plasmid #168470: pRD444
Purpose: For the insertion of NLS-mNeonGreen-H-NSdbd-NLS into the chromosome of a eukaryotic cell line carrying the Flp-IN/T-Rex system
Depositing lab: Remus Dame. Depositing organization: Leiden University. Publication: HI-NESS: a family of genetically encoded DNA labels based on a bacterial nucleoid-associated protein. Rashid FM, Mahlandt E, van der Vaart M, Boer DEC, Varela Alvarez M, Henneman B, Brocken DJW, Voskamp P, Blok AJ, Shimizu TS, Meijer AH, Luijsterburg MS, Goedhart J, Cremazy FGE, Dame RT. Nucleic Acids Res. 2021 Nov 4. pii: 6414584. doi: 10.1093/nar/gkab993. PubMed 34734265.
Backbone
  Vector backbone: pcDNA5/FRT/TO
  Backbone manufacturer: Invitrogen
  Backbone size w/o insert (bp): 4798
  Vector type: Mammalian Expression
  Selectable markers: Puromycin
Growth in bacteria
  Bacterial resistance: Ampicillin, 100 μg/mL
  Growth temperature: 37°C
  Growth strain: DH5alpha
  Copy number: High Copy
Gene/Insert
  Gene/Insert name: NLS-mNeonGreen-H-NSdbd-NLS (alt name: mNeonGreen HI-NESS)
  Species: Synthetic
  Insert size (bp): 933
  Promoter: CMV promoter
  Cloning method: Gibson Cloning
Terms and licenses: Academic/Nonprofit Terms; Industry Terms: Not Available to Industry
Depositor comments: The pcDNA5/FRT/TO backbone has been modified by the addition of a Puromycin resistance gene (Luijsterburg lab, LUMC, Leiden, The Netherlands).
How to cite: pRD444 was a gift from Remus Dame (Addgene plasmid # 168470 ; http://n2t.net/addgene:168470 ; RRID:Addgene_168470)
