[The description below was written by a language model from this plasmid's Addgene catalogue record and pLannotate feature annotations shown in this document.]
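Description:
pRD444 is a mammalian expression and site-specific integration plasmid built on the Invitrogen pcDNA5/FRT/TO backbone, which the depositor notes was modified by adding a puromycin resistance gene. It is maintained in E. coli as a high-copy plasmid through a ColE1/pUC-type origin with ampicillin selection (AmpR under its own bla promoter). The annotation also picks up backbone remnants: a partial f1 ori, a bom fragment, lac promoter/operator elements and short lacI and ble fragments. The two sequence records (depositor and NGS) give essentially identical feature maps of about 5.7 kb.

The payload is a 933 bp synthetic fusion, NLS-mNeonGreen-H-NSdbd-NLS, also called mNeonGreen HI-NESS. It joins the bright monomeric green/yellow fluorescent protein mNeonGreen to a fragment of the E. coli nucleoid-associated protein H-NS, which the insert name indicates is its DNA-binding domain. The fusion is flanked by nuclear localisation signals, and the downstream one is annotated as an SV40 large T antigen fragment. Expression is driven by the CMV enhancer/promoter followed by two tet operator sites, which the software labels as PLtetO-1 and TRE3GV fragments. In cells expressing the Tet repressor, transcription is therefore held off until tetracycline or doxycycline is added. A bGH polyadenylation signal terminates the transcript.

Downstream, an FRT site directly precedes the PuroR coding sequence and an SV40 poly(A) signal, with no complete promoter annotated in front of PuroR. This fits the Flp-In design, in which Flp-mediated recombination into a genomic FRT site is expected to place the marker behind a resident promoter, so resistance reports correct integration. The plasmid is intended for generating Flp-In/T-REx cell lines with a single-copy, inducible, genetically encoded fluorescent DNA label for imaging in eukaryotic cells.
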