Features (pLannotate 1.2.2; 23 found; start..end, strand, type, name):
     28..80      -  misc_feature   bom (fragment): basis of mobility region from pBR322
    235..614     +  enhancer       CMV enhancer: human cytomegalovirus immediate early enhancer
    615..818     +  promoter       CMV promoter: human cytomegalovirus (CMV) immediate early promoter
    820..839     +  promoter       PLtetO-1 promoter (fragment): modified phage lambda PL promoter with tet operator sites (Lutz and Bujard, 1997)
    841..860     +  promoter       PLtetO-1 promoter (fragment): modified phage lambda PL promoter with tet operator sites (Lutz and Bujard, 1997)
    868..901     +  promoter       TRE3GV promoter (fragment): 3rd-generation Tet-responsive promoter that can be activated by binding of Tet-On® 3G, optimized for retroviral and lentiviral vectors
   1016..1723    +  CDS            mNeonGreen: mNeonGreen is a basic (constitutively fluorescent) green/yellow fluorescent protein published in 2013, derived from Branchiostoma lanceolatum. It is reported to be a very rapidly-maturing monomer with moderate acid sensitivity.
   1724..1897    +  CDS            hns (fragment): HNS_ECOLI - Also known as bglY From Escherichia coli (strain K12).
   1926..2010    +  CDS            large T antigen (fragment): large T antigen from SV40 (simian virus 40)
   2073..2297    +  polyA_signal   bGH poly(A) signal: bovine growth hormone polyadenylation signal
   2301..2322    +  promoter       SV40 promoter (fragment): SV40 enhancer and early promoter
   2343..2576    +  rep_origin     f1 ori (fragment) (sequence partly withheld): f1 bacteriophage origin of replication; arrow indicates direction of (+) strand synthesis
   2581..2628    +  protein_bind   FRT: FLP-mediated recombination occurs in the 8-bp core sequence TCTAGAAA (Turan and Bode, 2011). FLP recombinase from the Saccharomyces cerevisiae 2μ plasmid
   2672..3268    +  CDS            PuroR: puromycin N-acetyltransferase; pac from Streptomyces alboniger; confers resistance to puromycin
   3284..3409    +  CDS            ble (fragment): BLE_KLEPN - Experimental evidence at protein level: Swiss-Prot protein existence level 1. Binding protein with a strong affinity to the bleomycin family of antibiotics. Binds to CL990; an antimitotic-antibiotic compound. From Klebsiella pneumoniae.
   3404..3525    +  polyA_signal   SV40 poly(A) signal: SV40 polyadenylation signal
   3598..3614    -  protein_bind   lac operator: The lac repressor binds to the lac operator to inhibit transcription in E. coli. This inhibition can be relieved by adding lactose or isopropyl-β-D-thiogalactopyranoside (IPTG). lac repressor encoded by lacI
   3622..3652    -  promoter       lac promoter: promoter for the E. coli lac operon
   3667..3688    -  protein_bind   CAP binding site: CAP binding activates transcription in the presence of cAMP. E. coli catabolite activator protein
   3701..3793    -  CDS            lacI (fragment): lac repressor; lacI; The lac repressor binds to the lac operator to inhibit transcription in E. coli. This inhibition can be relieved by adding lactose or isopropyl-β-D-thiogalactopyranoside (IPTG).
   3976..4564    -  rep_origin     ori: high-copy-number ColE1/pMB1/pBR322/pUC origin of replication
   4735..5595    -  CDS            AmpR: β-lactamase; bla; confers resistance to ampicillin, carbenicillin, and related antibiotics
   5596..5700    -  promoter       AmpR promoter: bla
>Addgene plasmid #168470 | pRD444 | depositor full sequence | sequence record 326601 | Full Sequence
GACGGATCGGGAGATCTCCCGATCCCCTATGGTGCACTCTCAGTACAATCTGCTCTGATGCCGCATAGTT
AAGCCAGTATCTGCTCCCTGCTTGTGTGTTGGAGGTCGCTGAGTAGTGCGCGAGCAAAATTTAAGCTACA
ACAAGGCAAGGCTTGACCGACAATTGCATGAAGAATCTGCTTAGGGTTAGGCGTTTTGCGCTGCTTCGCG
ATGTACGGGCCAGATATACGCGTTGACATTGATTATTGACTAGTTATTAATAGTAATCAATTACGGGGTC
ATTAGTTCATAGCCCATATATGGAGTTCCGCGTTACATAACTTACGGTAAATGGCCCGCCTGGCTGACCG
CCCAACGACCCCCGCCCATTGACGTCAATAATGACGTATGTTCCCATAGTAACGCCAATAGGGACTTTCC
ATTGACGTCAATGGGTGGAGTATTTACGGTAAACTGCCCACTTGGCAGTACATCAAGTGTATCATATGCC
AAGTACGCCCCCTATTGACGTCAATGACGGTAAATGGCCCGCCTGGCATTATGCCCAGTACATGACCTTA
TGGGACTTTCCTACTTGGCAGTACATCTACGTATTAGTCATCGCTATTACCATGGTGATGCGGTTTTGGC
AGTACATCAATGGGCGTGGATAGCGGTTTGACTCACGGGGATTTCCAAGTCTCCACCCCATTGACGTCAA
TGGGAGTTTGTTTTGGCACCAAAATCAACGGGACTTTCCAAAATGTCGTAACAACTCCGCCCCATTGACG
CAAATGGGCGGTAGGCGTGTACGGTGGGAGGTCTATATAAGCAGAGCTCTCCCTATCAGTGATAGAGATC
TCCCTATCAGTGATAGAGATCGTCGACGAGCTCGTTTAGTGAACCGTCAGATCGCCTGGAGACGCCATCC
ACGCTGTTTTGACCTCCATAGAAGACACCGGGACCGATCCAGCCTCCGGTGTAACGGCTAGCGCTACCGG
TCGCCACCATGCCAAAGAAGAAGAGGAAGGTAGGCATGGTGAGCAAGGGCGAGGAGGATAACATGGCCTC
TCTCCCAGCGACACATGAGTTACACATCTTTGGCTCCATCAACGGTGTGGACTTTGACATGGTGGGTCAG
GGCACCGGCAATCCAAATGATGGTTATGAGGAGTTAAACCTGAAGTCCACCAAGGGTGACCTCCAGTTCT
CCCCCTGGATTCTGGTCCCTCATATCGGGTATGGCTTCCATCAGTACCTGCCCTACCCTGACGGGATGTC
GCCTTTCCAGGCCGCCATGGTAGATGGCTCCGGCTACCAAGTCCATCGCACAATGCAGTTTGAAGATGGT
GCCTCCCTTACTGTTAACTACCGCTACACCTACGAGGGAAGCCACATCAAAGGAGAGGCCCAGGTGAAGG
GGACTGGTTTCCCTGCTGACGGTCCTGTGATGACCAACTCGCTGACCGCTGCGGACTGGTGCAGGTCGAA
GAAGACTTACCCCAACGACAAAACCATCATCAGTACCTTTAAGTGGAGTTACACCACTGGAAATGGCAAG
CGCTACCGGAGCACTGCGCGGACCACCTACACCTTTGCCAAGCCAATGGCGGCTAACTATCTGAAGAACC
AGCCGATGTACGTGTTCCGTAAGACGGAGCTCAAGCACTCCAAGACCGAGCTCAACTTCAAGGAGTGGCA
AAAGGCCTTTACCGATGTGATGGGCATGGACGAGCTGTACAAGGCTGCCGTTAAATCTGGCACCAAAGCT
AAACGTGCTCAGCGTCCGGCAAAATATAGCTACGTTGACGAAAACGGCGAAACTAAAACCTGGACTGGCC
AAGGCCGTACTCCAGCTGTAATCAAAAAAGCAATGGATGAGCAAGGTAAATCCCTCGACGATTTCCTGAT
CAAGCAACCGAAAAAGAAACGCAAAGTTGGGTAACTGATCATAATCAGCCATACCACATTTGTAGAGGTT
TTACTTGCTTTAAAAAACCTCCCACACCTCCCCCTGAACCTGAAACATAAAATGAATGCAATTGTTGTTG
TTAACGCTATCCGGCCCGTTTAAACCCGCTGATCAGCCTCGACTGTGCCTTCTAGTTGCCAGCCATCTGT
TGTTTGCCCCTCCCCCGTGCCTTCCTTGACCCTGGAAGGTGCCACTCCCACTGTCCTTTCCTAATAAAAT
GAGGAAATTGCATCGCATTGTCTGAGTAGGTGTCATTCTATTCTGGGGGGTGGGGTGGGGCAGGACAGCA
AGGGGGAGGATTGGGAAGACAATAGCAGGCATGCTGGGGATGCGGTGGGCTCTATGGCTTCTGAGGCGGA
AAGAACCAGCTGGGGCTCTAGGGGGTATCCCC
[124 nt withheld, positions 2343-2466]
C
[91 nt withheld, positions 2468-2558]
AGGGTGATGGTTCACGTACCTAGAAGTTCCTATTCCGAAGTTCCTATTCTCTAGAAAGTATAGGAACTTC
CTTGGCCAAAAAGCCTGAACTCACCGCGACGTGCTGGCGCGCCACCGAGTACAAGCCCACGGTGCGCCTC
GCCACCCGCGACGACGTCCCCCGGGCCGTACGCACCCTCGCCGCCGCGTTCGCCGACTACCCCGCCACGC
GCCACACCGTCGACCCGGACCGCCACATCGAGCGGGTCACCGAGCTGCAAGAACTCTTCCTCACGCGCGT
CGGGCTCGACATCGGCAAGGTGTGGGTCGCGGACGACGGCGCCGCGGTGGCGGTCTGGACCACGCCGGAG
AGCGTCGAAGCGGGGGCGGTGTTCGCCGAGATCGGCCCGCGCATGGCCGAGTTGAGCGGTTCCCGGCTGG
CCGCGCAGCAACAGATGGAAGGCCTCCTGGCGCCGCACCGGCCCAAGGAGCCCGCGTGGTTCCTGGCCAC
CGTCGGCGTCTCGCCCGACCACCAGGGCAAGGGTCTGGGCAGCGCCGTCGTGCTCCCCGGAGTGGAGGCG
GCCGAGCGCGCCGGGGTGCCCGCCTTCCTGGAGACCTCCGCGCCCCGCAACCTCCCCTTCTACGAGCGGC
TCGGCTTCACCGTCACCGCCGACGTCGAGGTGCCCGAAGGACCGCGCACCTGGTGCATGACCCGCAAGCC
CGGTGCCTGACCTAGGCACGTACTACGAGATTTCGATTCCACCGCCGCCTTCTATGAAAGGTTGGGCTTC
GGAATCGTTTTCCGGGACGCCGGCTGGATGATCCTCCAGCGCGGGGATCTCATGCTGGAGTTCTTCGCCC
ACCCCAACTTGTTTATTGCAGCTTATAATGGTTACAAATAAAGCAATAGCATCACAAATTTCACAAATAA
AGCATTTTTTTCACTGCATTCTAGTTGTGGTTTGTCCAAACTCATCAATGTATCTTATCATGTCTGTATA
CCGTCGACCTCTAGCTAGAGCTTGGCGTAATCATGGTCATAGCTGTTTCCTGTGTGAAATTGTTATCCGC
TCACAATTCCACACAACATACGAGCCGGAAGCATAAAGTGTAAAGCCTGGGGTGCCTAATGAGTGAGCTA
ACTCACATTAATTGCGTTGCGCTCACTGCCCGCTTTCCAGTCGGGAAACCTGTCGTGCCAGCTGCATTAA
TGAATCGGCCAACGCGCGGGGAGAGGCGGTTTGCGTATTGGGCGCTCTTCCGCTTCCTCGCTCACTGACT
CGCTGCGCTCGGTCGTTCGGCTGCGGCGAGCGGTATCAGCTCACTCAAAGGCGGTAATACGGTTATCCAC
AGAATCAGGGGATAACGCAGGAAAGAACATGTGAGCAAAAGGCCAGCAAAAGGCCAGGAACCGTAAAAAG
GCCGCGTTGCTGGCGTTTTTCCATAGGCTCCGCCCCCCTGACGAGCATCACAAAAATCGACGCTCAAGTC
AGAGGTGGCGAAACCCGACAGGACTATAAAGATACCAGGCGTTTCCCCCTGGAAGCTCCCTCGTGCGCTC
TCCTGTTCCGACCCTGCCGCTTACCGGATACCTGTCCGCCTTTCTCCCTTCGGGAAGCGTGGCGCTTTCT
CATAGCTCACGCTGTAGGTATCTCAGTTCGGTGTAGGTCGTTCGCTCCAAGCTGGGCTGTGTGCACGAAC
CCCCCGTTCAGCCCGACCGCTGCGCCTTATCCGGTAACTATCGTCTTGAGTCCAACCCGGTAAGACACGA
CTTATCGCCACTGGCAGCAGCCACTGGTAACAGGATTAGCAGAGCGAGGTATGTAGGCGGTGCTACAGAG
TTCTTGAAGTGGTGGCCTAACTACGGCTACACTAGAAGAACAGTATTTGGTATCTGCGCTCTGCTGAAGC
CAGTTACCTTCGGAAAAAGAGTTGGTAGCTCTTGATCCGGCAAACAAACCACCGCTGGTAGCGGTGGTTT
TTTTGTTTGCAAGCAGCAGATTACGCGCAGAAAAAAAGGATCTCAAGAAGATCCTTTGATCTTTTCTACG
GGGTCTGACGCTCAGTGGAACGAAAACTCACGTTAAGGGATTTTGGTCATGAGATTATCAAAAAGGATCT
TCACCTAGATCCTTTTAAATTAAAAATGAAGTTTTAAATCAATCTAAAGTATATATGAGTAAACTTGGTC
TGACAGTTACCAATGCTTAATCAGTGAGGCACCTATCTCAGCGATCTGTCTATTTCGTTCATCCATAGTT
GCCTGACTCCCCGTCGTGTAGATAACTACGATACGGGAGGGCTTACCATCTGGCCCCAGTGCTGCAATGA
TACCGCGAGACCCACGCTCACCGGCTCCAGATTTATCAGCAATAAACCAGCCAGCCGGAAGGGCCGAGCG
CAGAAGTGGTCCTGCAACTTTATCCGCCTCCATCCAGTCTATTAATTGTTGCCGGGAAGCTAGAGTAAGT
AGTTCGCCAGTTAATAGTTTGCGCAACGTTGTTGCCATTGCTACAGGCATCGTGGTGTCACGCTCGTCGT
TTGGTATGGCTTCATTCAGCTCCGGTTCCCAACGATCAAGGCGAGTTACATGATCCCCCATGTTGTGCAA
AAAAGCGGTTAGCTCCTTCGGTCCTCCGATCGTTGTCAGAAGTAAGTTGGCCGCAGTGTTATCACTCATG
GTTATGGCAGCACTGCATAATTCTCTTACTGTCATGCCATCCGTAAGATGCTTTTCTGTGACTGGTGAGT
ACTCAACCAAGTCATTCTGAGAATAGTGTATGCGGCGACCGAGTTGCTCTTGCCCGGCGTCAATACGGGA
TAATACCGCGCCACATAGCAGAACTTTAAAAGTGCTCATCATTGGAAAACGTTCTTCGGGGCGAAAACTC
TCAAGGATCTTACCGCTGTTGAGATCCAGTTCGATGTAACCCACTCGTGCACCCAACTGATCTTCAGCAT
CTTTTACTTTCACCAGCGTTTCTGGGTGAGCAAAAACAGGAAGGCAAAATGCCGCAAAAAAGGGAATAAG
GGCGACACGGAAATGTTGAATACTCATACTCTTCCTTTTTCAATATTATTGAAGCATTTATCAGGGTTAT
TGTCTCATGAGCGGATACATATTTGAATGTATTTAGAAAAATAAACAAATAGGGGTTCCGCGCACATTTC
CCCGAAAAGTGCCACCTGACGTC
