Features (pLannotate 1.2.2; 23 found; start..end, strand, type, name):
     58..110     -  misc_feature   bom (fragment): basis of mobility region from pBR322
    341..644     +  enhancer       CMV enhancer: human cytomegalovirus immediate early enhancer
    645..848     +  promoter       CMV promoter: human cytomegalovirus (CMV) immediate early promoter
    850..869     +  promoter       PLtetO-1 promoter (fragment): modified phage lambda PL promoter with tet operator sites (Lutz and Bujard, 1997)
    871..890     +  promoter       PLtetO-1 promoter (fragment): modified phage lambda PL promoter with tet operator sites (Lutz and Bujard, 1997)
    898..931     +  promoter       TRE3GV promoter (fragment): 3rd-generation Tet-responsive promoter that can be activated by binding of Tet-On® 3G, optimized for retroviral and lentiviral vectors
   1046..1753    +  CDS            mNeonGreen: mNeonGreen is a basic (constitutively fluorescent) green/yellow fluorescent protein published in 2013, derived from Branchiostoma lanceolatum. It is reported to be a very rapidly-maturing monomer with moderate acid sensitivity.
   1754..1927    +  CDS            hns (fragment): HNS_ECOLI - Also known as bglY From Escherichia coli (strain K12).
   1956..2040    +  CDS            large T antigen (fragment): large T antigen from SV40 (simian virus 40)
   2103..2327    +  polyA_signal   bGH poly(A) signal: bovine growth hormone polyadenylation signal
   2331..2352    +  promoter       SV40 promoter (fragment): SV40 enhancer and early promoter
   2373..2606    +  rep_origin     f1 ori (fragment) (sequence partly withheld): f1 bacteriophage origin of replication; arrow indicates direction of (+) strand synthesis
   2611..2658    +  protein_bind   FRT: FLP-mediated recombination occurs in the 8-bp core sequence TCTAGAAA (Turan and Bode, 2011). FLP recombinase from the Saccharomyces cerevisiae 2μ plasmid
   2702..3298    +  CDS            PuroR: puromycin N-acetyltransferase; pac from Streptomyces alboniger; confers resistance to puromycin
   3314..3439    +  CDS            ble (fragment): BLE_KLEPN - Experimental evidence at protein level: Swiss-Prot protein existence level 1. Binding protein with a strong affinity to the bleomycin family of antibiotics. Binds to CL990; an antimitotic-antibiotic compound. From Klebsiella pneumoniae.
   3434..3563    +  polyA_signal   SV40 poly(A) signal: SV40 polyadenylation signal
   3627..3643    -  protein_bind   lac operator: The lac repressor binds to the lac operator to inhibit transcription in E. coli. This inhibition can be relieved by adding lactose or isopropyl-β-D-thiogalactopyranoside (IPTG). lac repressor encoded by lacI
   3651..3681    -  promoter       lac promoter: promoter for the E. coli lac operon
   3696..3717    -  protein_bind   CAP binding site: CAP binding activates transcription in the presence of cAMP. E. coli catabolite activator protein
   3730..3822    -  CDS            lacI (fragment): lac repressor; lacI; The lac repressor binds to the lac operator to inhibit transcription in E. coli. This inhibition can be relieved by adding lactose or isopropyl-β-D-thiogalactopyranoside (IPTG).
   4005..4593    -  rep_origin     ori: high-copy-number ColE1/pMB1/pBR322/pUC origin of replication
   4764..5624    -  CDS            AmpR: β-lactamase; bla; confers resistance to ampicillin, carbenicillin, and related antibiotics
   5625..5729    -  promoter       AmpR promoter: bla
>Addgene plasmid #168470 | pRD444 | addgene full sequence | sequence record 331923 | Addgene NGS Result
ACATTTCCCCGAAAAGTGCCACCTGACGTCGACGGATCGGGAGATCTCCCGATCCCCTATGGTGCACTCT
CAGTACAATCTGCTCTGATGCCGCATAGTTAAGCCAGTATCTGCTCCCTGCTTGTGTGTTGGAGGTCGCT
GAGTAGTGCGCGAGCAAAATTTAAGCTACAACAAGGCAAGGCTTGACCGACAATTGCATGAAGAATCTGC
TTAGGGTTAGGCGTTTTGCGCTGCTTCGCGATGTACGGGCCAGATATACGCGTTGACATTGATTATTGTC
TAGTTATTAATAGTAATCAATTACGGGGTCATTAGTTCATAGCCCATATATGGAGTTCCGCGTTACATAA
CTTACGGTAAATGGCCCGCCTGGCTGACCGCCCAACGACCCCCGCCCATTGACGTCAATAATGACGTATG
TTCCCATAGTAACGCCAATAGGGACTTTCCATTGACGTCAATGGGTGGAGTATTTACGGTAAACTGCCCA
CTTGGCAGTACATCAAGTGTATCATATGCCAAGTACGCCCCCTATTGACGTCAATGACGGTAAATGGCCC
GCCTGGCATTATGCCCAGTACATGACCTTATGGGACTTTCCTACTTGGCAGTACATCTACGTATTAGTCA
TCGCTATTACCATGGTGATGCGGTTTTGGCAGTACATCAATGGGCGTGGATAGCGGTTTGACTCACGGGG
ATTTCCAAGTCTCCACCCCATTGACGTCAATGGGAGTTTGTTTTGGCACCAAAATCAACGGGACTTTCCA
AAATGTCGTAACAACTCCGCCCCATTGACGCAAATGGGCGGTAGGCGTGTACGGTGGGAGGTCTATATAA
GCAGAGCTCTCCCTATCAGTGATAGAGATCTCCCTATCAGTGATAGAGATCGTCGACGAGCTCGTTTAGT
GAACCGTCAGATCGCCTGGAGACGCCATCCACGCTGTTTTGACCTCCATAGAAGACACCGGGACCGATCC
AGCCTCCGGTGTAACGGCTAGCGCTACCGGTCGCCACCATGCCAAAGAAGAAGAGGAAGGTAGGCATGGT
GAGCAAGGGCGAGGAGGATAACATGGCCTCTCTCCCAGCGACACATGAGTTACACATCTTTGGCTCCATC
AACGGTGTGGACTTTGACATGGTGGGTCAGGGCACCGGCAATCCAAATGATGGTTATGAGGAGTTAAACC
TGAAGTCCACCAAGGGTGACCTCCAGTTCTCCCCCTGGATTCTGGTCCCTCATATCGGGTATGGCTTCCA
TCAGTACCTGCCCTACCCTGACGGGATGTCGCCTTTCCAGGCCGCCATGGTAGATGGCTCCGGCTACCAA
GTCCATCGCACAATGCAGTTTGAAGATGGTGCCTCCCTTACTGTTAACTACCGCTACACCTACGAGGGAA
GCCACATCAAAGGAGAGGCCCAGGTGAAGGGGACTGGTTTCCCTGCTGACGGTCCTGTGATGACCAACTC
GCTGACCGCTGCGGACTGGTGCAGGTCGAAGAAGACTTACCCCAACGACAAAACCATCATCAGTACCTTT
AAGTGGAGTTACACCACTGGAAATGGCAAGCGCTACCGGAGCACTGCGCGGACCACCTACACCTTTGCCA
AGCCAATGGCGGCTAACTATCTGAAGAACCAGCCGATGTACGTGTTCCGTAAGACGGAGCTCAAGCACTC
CAAGACCGAGCTCAACTTCAAGGAGTGGCAAAAGGCCTTTACCGATGTGATGGGCATGGACGAGCTGTAC
AAGGCTGCCGTTAAATCTGGCACCAAAGCTAAACGTGCTCAGCGTCCGGCAAAATATAGCTACGTTGACG
AAAACGGCGAAACTAAAACCTGGACTGGCCAAGGCCGTACTCCAGCTGTAATCAAAAAAGCAATGGATGA
GCAAGGTAAATCCCTCGACGATTTCCTGATCAAGCAACCGAAAAAGAAACGCAAAGTTGGGTAACTGATC
ATAATCAGCCATACCACATTTGTAGAGGTTTTACTTGCTTTAAAAAACCTCCCACACCTCCCCCTGAACC
TGAAACATAAAATGAATGCAATTGTTGTTGTTAACGCTATCCGGCCCGTTTAAACCCGCTGATCAGCCTC
GACTGTGCCTTCTAGTTGCCAGCCATCTGTTGTTTGCCCCTCCCCCGTGCCTTCCTTGACCCTGGAAGGT
GCCACTCCCACTGTCCTTTCCTAATAAAATGAGGAAATTGCATCGCATTGTCTGAGTAGGTGTCATTCTA
TTCTGGGGGGTGGGGTGGGGCAGGACAGCAAGGGGGAGGATTGGGAAGACAATAGCAGGCATGCTGGGGA
TGCGGTGGGCTCTATGGCTTCTGAGGCGGAAAGAACCAGCTGGGGCTCTAGGGGGTATCCCC
[124 nt withheld, positions 2373-2496]
C
[91 nt withheld, positions 2498-2588]
AGGGTGATGGTTCACGTACCTAGAAGTTCCTATTCCGAAGTTCCTATTCTCTAGAAAGTATAGGAACTTC
CTTGGCCAAAAAGCCTGAACTCACCGCGACGTGCTGGCGCGCCACCGAGTACAAGCCCACGGTGCGCCTC
GCCACCCGCGACGACGTCCCCCGGGCCGTACGCACCCTCGCCGCCGCGTTCGCCGACTACCCCGCCACGC
GCCACACCGTCGACCCGGACCGCCACATCGAGCGGGTCACCGAGCTGCAAGAACTCTTCCTCACGCGCGT
CGGGCTCGACATCGGCAAGGTGTGGGTCGCGGACGACGGCGCCGCGGTGGCGGTCTGGACCACGCCGGAG
AGCGTCGAAGCGGGGGCGGTGTTCGCCGAGATCGGCCCGCGCATGGCCGAGTTGAGCGGTTCCCGGCTGG
CCGCGCAGCAACAGATGGAAGGCCTCCTGGCGCCGCACCGGCCCAAGGAGCCCGCGTGGTTCCTGGCCAC
CGTCGGCGTCTCGCCCGACCACCAGGGCAAGGGTCTGGGCAGCGCCGTCGTGCTCCCCGGAGTGGAGGCG
GCCGAGCGCGCCGGGGTGCCCGCCTTCCTGGAGACCTCCGCGCCCCGCAACCTCCCCTTCTACGAGCGGC
TCGGCTTCACCGTCACCGCCGACGTCGAGGTGCCCGAAGGACCGCGCACCTGGTGCATGACCCGCAAGCC
CGGTGCCTGACCTAGGCACGTACTACGAGATTTCGATTCCACCGCCGCCTTCTATGAAAGGTTGGGCTTC
GGAATCGTTTTCCGGGACGCCGGCTGGATGATCCTCCAGCGCGGGGATCTCATGCTGGAGTTCTTCGCCC
ACCCCAACTTGTTTATTGCAGCTTAAATGGTTACAAATAAAGCAATAGCATCACAAATTTCACAAATAAA
GCATTTTTTTCACTGCATTCTAGTTGTGGTTTGTCCAAACTCATCAATGTATCTTATCATGTCTGTATAC
CGTCGACCTCTAGCTAGAGCTTGGCGTAATCATGGTCATAGCTGTTTCCTGTGTGAAATTGTTATCCGCT
CACAATTCCACACAACATACGAGCCGGAAGCATAAAGTGTAAAGCCTGGGGTGCCTAATGAGTGAGCTAA
CTCACATTAATTGCGTTGCGCTCACTGCCCGCTTTCCAGTCGGGAAACCTGTCGTGCCAGCTGCATTAAT
GAATCGGCCAACGCGCGGGGAGAGGCGGTTTGCGTATTGGGCGCTCTTCCGCTTCCTCGCTCACTGACTC
GCTGCGCTCGGTCGTTCGGCTGCGGCGAGCGGTATCAGCTCACTCAAAGGCGGTAATACGGTTATCCACA
GAATCAGGGGATAACGCAGGAAAGAACATGTGAGCAAAAGGCCAGCAAAAGGCCAGGAACCGTAAAAAGG
CCGCGTTGCTGGCGTTTTTCCATAGGCTCCGCCCCCCTGACGAGCATCACAAAAATCGACGCTCAAGTCA
GAGGTGGCGAAACCCGACAGGACTATAAAGATACCAGGCGTTTCCCCCTGGAAGCTCCCTCGTGCGCTCT
CCTGTTCCGACCCTGCCGCTTACCGGATACCTGTCCGCCTTTCTCCCTTCGGGAAGCGTGGCGCTTTCTC
ATAGCTCACGCTGTAGGTATCTCAGTTCGGTGTAGGTCGTTCGCTCCAAGCTGGGCTGTGTGCACGAACC
CCCCGTTCAGCCCGACCGCTGCGCCTTATCCGGTAACTATCGTCTTGAGTCCAACCCGGTAAGACACGAC
TTATCGCCACTGGCAGCAGCCACTGGTAACAGGATTAGCAGAGCGAGGTATGTAGGCGGTGCTACAGAGT
TCTTGAAGTGGTGGCCTAACTACGGCTACACTAGAAGAACAGTATTTGGTATCTGCGCTCTGCTGAAGCC
AGTTACCTTCGGAAAAAGAGTTGGTAGCTCTTGATCCGGCAAACAAACCACCGCTGGTAGCGGTGGTTTT
TTTGTTTGCAAGCAGCAGATTACGCGCAGAAAAAAAGGATCTCAAGAAGATCCTTTGATCTTTTCTACGG
GGTCTGACGCTCAGTGGAACGAAAACTCACGTTAAGGGATTTTGGTCATGAGATTATCAAAAAGGATCTT
CACCTAGATCCTTTTAAATTAAAAATGAAGTTTTAAATCAATCTAAAGTATATATGAGTAAACTTGGTCT
GACAGTTACCAATGCTTAATCAGTGAGGCACCTATCTCAGCGATCTGTCTATTTCGTTCATCCATAGTTG
CCTGACTCCCCGTCGTGTAGATAACTACGATACGGGAGGGCTTACCATCTGGCCCCAGTGCTGCAATGAT
ACCGCGAGACCCACGCTCACCGGCTCCAGATTTATCAGCAATAAACCAGCCAGCCGGAAGGGCCGAGCGC
AGAAGTGGTCCTGCAACTTTATCCGCCTCCATCCAGTCTATTAATTGTTGCCGGGAAGCTAGAGTAAGTA
GTTCGCCAGTTAATAGTTTGCGCAACGTTGTTGCCATTGCTACAGGCATCGTGGTGTCACGCTCGTCGTT
TGGTATGGCTTCATTCAGCTCCGGTTCCCAACGATCAAGGCGAGTTACATGATCCCCCATGTTGTGCAAA
AAAGCGGTTAGCTCCTTCGGTCCTCCGATCGTTGTCAGAAGTAAGTTGGCCGCAGTGTTATCACTCATGG
TTATGGCAGCACTGCATAATTCTCTTACTGTCATGCCATCCGTAAGATGCTTTTCTGTGACTGGTGAGTA
CTCAACCAAGTCATTCTGAGAATAGTGTATGCGGCGACCGAGTTGCTCTTGCCCGGCGTCAATACGGGAT
AATACCGCGCCACATAGCAGAACTTTAAAAGTGCTCATCATTGGAAAACGTTCTTCGGGGCGAAAACTCT
CAAGGATCTTACCGCTGTTGAGATCCAGTTCGATGTAACCCACTCGTGCACCCAACTGATCTTCAGCATC
TTTTACTTTCACCAGCGTTTCTGGGTGAGCAAAAACAGGAAGGCAAAATGCCGCAAAAAAGGGAATAAGG
GCGACACGGAAATGTTGAATACTCATACTCTTCCTTTTTCAATATTATTGAAGCATTTATCAGGGTTATT
GTCTCATGAGCGGATACATATTTGAATGTATTTAGAAAAATAAACAAATAGGGGTTCCGCGC
